>Addgene plasmid #141888 | TFORF1922 | addgene full sequence | sequence record 415063 | Addgene NGS Result
TTAATGTAGTCTTATGCAATACTCTTGTAGTCTTGCAACATGGTAACGATGAGTTAGCAACATGCCTTAC
AAGGAGAGAAAAAGCACCGTGCATGCCGATTGGTGGAAGTAAGGTGGTACGATCGTGCCTTATTAGGAAG
GCAACAGACGGGTCTGACATGGATTGGACGAACCACTGAATTGCCGCATTGCAGAGATATTGTATTTAAG
TGCCTAGCTCGATACATAAACGGGTCTCTCTGGTTAGACCAGATCTGAGCCTGGGAGCTCTCTGGCTAAC
TAGGGAACCCACTGCTTAAGCCTCAATAAAGCTTGCCTTGAGTGCTTCAAGTAGTGTGTGCCCGTCTGTT
GTGTGACTCTGGTAACTAGAGATCCCTCAGACCCTTTTAGTCAGTGTGGAAAATCTCTAGCAGTGGCGCC
CGAACAGGGACTTGAAAGCGAAAGGGAAACCAGAGGAGCTCTCTCGACGCAGGACTCGGCTTGCTGAAGC
GCGCACGGCAAGAGGCGAGGGGCGGCGACTGGTGAGTACGCCAAAAATTTTGACTAGCGGAGGCTAGAAG
GAGAGAGATGGGTGCGAGAGCGTCAGTATTAAGCGGGGGAGAATTAGATCGCGATGGGAAAAAATTCGGT
TAAGGCCAGGGGGAAAGAAAAAATATAAATTAAAACATATAGTATGGGCAAGCAGGGAGCTAGAACGATT
CGCAGTTAATCCTGGCCTGTTAGAAACATCAGAAGGCTGTAGACAAATACTGGGACAGCTACAACCATCC
CTTCAGACAGGATCAGAAGAACTTAGATCATTATATAATACAGTAGCAACCCTCTATTGTGTGCATCAAA
GGATAGAGATAAAAGACACCAAGGAAGCTTTAGACAAGATAGAGGAAGAGCAAAACAAAAGTAAGACCAC
CGCACAGCAAGCGGCCGCTGATCTTCAGACCTGGAGGAGGAGATATGAGGGACAATTGGAGAAGTGAATT
ATATAAATATAAAGTAGTAAAAATTGAACCATTAGGAGTAGCACCCACCAAGGCAAAGAGAAGAGTGGTG
CAGAGAGAAAAAAGAGCAGTGGGAATAGGAGCTTTGTTCCTTGGGTTCTTGGGAGCAGCAGGAAGCACTA
TGGGCGCAGCGTCAATGACGCTGACGGTACAGGCCAGACAATTATTGTCTGGTATAGTGCAGCAGCAGAA
CAATTTGCTGAGGGCTATTGAGGCGCAACAGCATCTGTTGCAACTCACAGTCTGGGGCATCAAGCAGCTC
CAGGCAAGAATCCTGGCTGTGGAAAGATACCTAAAGGATCAACAGCTCCTGGGGATTTGGGGTTGCTCTG
GAAAACTCATTTGCACCACTGCTGTGCCTTGGAATGCTAGTTGGAGTAATAAATCTCTGGAACAGATTTG
GAATCACACGACCTGGATGGAGTGGGACAGAGAAATTAACAATTACACAAGCTTAATACACTCCTTAATT
GAAGAATCGCAAAACCAGCAAGAAAAGAATGAACAAGAATTATTGGAATTAGATAAATGGGCAAGTTTGT
GGAATTGGTTTAACATAACAAATTGGCTGTGGTATATAAAATTATTCATAATGATAGTAGGAGGCTTGGT
AGGTTTAAGAATAGTTTTTGCTGTACTTTCTATAGTGAATAGAGTTAGGCAGGGATATTCACCATTATCG
TTTCAGACCCACCTCCCAACCCCGAGGGGACCCATGCATTGCATCTCAATTAGTCAGCAACCAGGTGTGG
AAAGTCCCCAGGCTCCCCAGCAGGCAGAAGTATGCAAAGCATGCGTCTCAATTAGTCAGCAACCATAGTC
CCGCCCCTAACTCCGCCCATCCCGCCCCTAACTCCGCCCAGTTCCGCCCATTCTCCGCCCCATGGCTGAC
TAATTTTTTTTATTTATGCAGAGGCCGAGGCCGCCTCGGCCTCTGAGCTATTCCAGAAGTAGTGAGGAGG
CTTTTTTGGAGGCCTAGGCTTTTGCAAAAAGCTTTCTAGAGGTACCACCGGAGCTTACCATGACCGAGTA
CAAGCCCACGGTGCGCCTCGCCACCCGCGACGACGTCCCCAGGGCCGTACGCACCCTCGCCGCCGCGTTC
GCCGACTACCCCGCCACGCGCCACACCGTCGATCCGGACCGCCACATCGAGCGGGTCACCGAGCTGCAAG
AACTCTTCCTCACGCGCGTCGGGCTCGACATCGGCAAGGTGTGGGTCGCGGACGACGGCGCCGCCGTGGC
GGTCTGGACCACGCCGGAGAGCGTCGAAGCGGGGGCGGTGTTCGCCGAGATCGGCCCGCGCATGGCCGAG
TTGAGCGGTTCCCGGCTGGCCGCGCAGCAACAGATGGAAGGCCTCCTGGCGCCGCACCGGCCCAAGGAGC
CCGCGTGGTTCCTGGCCACCGTCGGCGTCTCGCCCGACCACCAGGGCAAGGGTCTGGGCAGCGCCGTCGT
GCTCCCCGGAGTGGAGGCGGCCGAGCGCGCCGGGGTGCCCGCCTTCCTGGAGACCTCCGCGCCCCGCAAC
CTCCCCTTCTACGAGCGGCTCGGCTTCACCGTCACCGCCGACGTCGAGGTGCCCGAAGGACCGCGCACCT
GGTGCATGACCCGCAAGCCCGGTGCCAGTTAACGAATTCTAGATCTTGAGACAAATGGCAGTATTCATCC
ACAATTTTAAAAGAAAAGGGGGGATTGGGGGGTACAGTGCAGGGGAAAGAATAGTAGACATAATAGCAAC
AGACATACAAACTAAAGAATTACAAAAACAAATTACAAAAATTCAAAATTTTCGGGTTTATTACAGGGAC
AGCAGAGATCCACTTTGGCGCCGGCTCGAGGCCTGCAGGTGCAAAGATGGATAAAGTTTTAAACAGAGAG
GAATCTTTGCAGCTAATGGACCTTCTAGGTCTTGAAAGGAGTGGGAATTGGCTCCGGTGCCCGTCAGTGG
GCAGAGCGCACATCGCCCACAGTCCCCGAGAAGTTGGGGGGAGGGGTCGGCAATTGAACCGGTGCCTAGA
GAAGGTGGCGCGGGGTAAACTGGGAAAGTGATGTCGTGTACTGGCTCCGCCTTTTTCCCGAGGGTGGGGG
AGAACCGTATATAAGTGCAGTAGTCGCCGTGAACGTTCTTTTTCGCAACGGGTTTGCCGCCAGAACACAG
GTAAGTGCCGTGTGTGGTTCCCGCGGGCCTGGCCTCTTTACGGGTTATGGCCCTTGCGTGCCTTGAATTA
CTTCCACCTGGCTGCAGTACGTGATTCTTGATCCCGAGCTTCGGGTTGGAAGTGGGTGGGAGAGTTCGAG
GCCTTGCGCTTAAGGAGCCCCTTCGCCTCGTGCTTGAGTTGAGGCCTGGCCTGGGCGCTGGGGCCGCCGC
GTGCGAATCTGGTGGCACCTTCGCGCCTGTCTCGCTGCTTTCGATAAGTCTCTAGCCATTTAAAATTTTT
GATGACCTGCTGCGACGCTTTTTTTCTGGCAAGATAGTCTTGTAAATGCGGGCCAAGATCTGCACACTGG
TATTTCGGTTTTTGGGGCCGCGGGCGGCGACGGGGCCCGTGCGTCCCAGCGCACATGTTCGGCGAGGCGG
GGCCTGCGAGCGCGGCCACCGAGAATCGGACGGGGGTAGTCTCAAGCTGGCCGGCCTGCTCTGGTGCCTG
GCCTCGCGCCGCCGTGTATCGCCCCGCCCTGGGCGGCAAGGCTGGCCCGGTCGGCACCAGTTGCGTGAGC
GGAAAGATGGCCGCTTCCCGGCCCTGCTGCAGGGAGCTCAAAATGGAGGACGCGGCGCTCGGGAGAGCGG
GCGGGTGAGTCACCCACACAAAGGAAAAGGGCCTTTCCGTCCTCAGCCGTCGCTTCATGTGACTCCACGG
AGTACCGGGCGCCGTCCAGGCACCTCGATTAGTTCTCGAGCTTTTGGAGTACGTCGTCTTTAGGTTGGGG
GGAGGGGTTTTATGCGATGGAGTTTCCCCACACTGAGTGGGTGGAGACTGAAGTTAGGCCAGCTTGGCAC
TTGATGTAATTCTCCTTGGAATTTGCCCTTTTTGAGTTTGGATCTTGGTTCATTCTCAAGCCTCAGACAG
TGGTTCAAAGTTTTTTTCTTCCATTTCAGGTGTCGTGAGGCTAGCACCGCCACCATGCTAGAACGGAAGA
AACCCAAGACAGCTGAAAACCAGAAGGCATCTGAGGAGAATGAGATTACTCAGCCGGGTGGATCCAGCGC
CAAGCCGGGCCTTCCCTGCCTGAACTTTGAAGCTGTTTTGTCTCCAGACCCAGCCCTCATCCACTCAACA
CATTCACTGACAAACTCTCACGCTCACACCGGGTCATCTGATTGTGACATCAGTTGCAAGGGGATGACCG
AGCGCATTCACAGCATCAACCTTCACAACTTCAGCAATTCCGTGCTCGAGACCCTCAACGAGCAGCGCAA
CCGTGGCCACTTCTGTGACGTAACGGTGCGCATCCACGGGAGCATGCTGCGCGCACACCGCTGCGTGCTG
GCAGCCGGCAGCCCCTTCTTCCAGGACAAACTGCTGCTTGGCTACAGCGACATCGAGATCCCGTCGGTGG
TGTCAGTGCAGTCAGTGCAAAAGCTCATTGACTTCATGTACAGCGGCGTGCTACGGGTCTCGCAGTCGGA
AGCTCTGCAGATCCTCACGGCCGCCAGCATCCTGCAGATCAAAACAGTCATCGACGAGTGCACGCGCATC
GTGTCACAGAACGTGGGCGATGTGTTCCCGGGGATCCAGGACTCGGGCCAGGACACGCCGCGGGGCACTC
CCGAGTCAGGCACGTCAGGCCAGAGCAGCGACACGGAGTCGGGCTACCTGCAGAGCCACCCACAGCACAG
CGTGGACAGGATCTACTCGGCACTCTACGCGTGCTCCATGCAGAATGGCAGCGGCGAGCGCTCTTTTTAC
AGCGGCGCAGTGGTCAGCCACCACGAGACTGCGCTCGGCCTGCCCCGCGACCACCACATGGAAGACCCCA
GCTGGATCACACGCATCCATGAGCGCTCGCAGCAGATGGAGCGCTACCTGTCCACCACCCCCGAGACCAC
GCACTGCCGCAAGCAGCCCCGGCCTGTGCGCATCCAGACCCTAGTGGGCAACATCCACATCAAGCAGGAG
ATGGAGGACGATTACGACTACTACGGGCAGCAAAGGGTGCAGATCCTGGAACGCAACGAATCCGAGGAGT
GCACGGAAGACACAGACCAGGCCGAGGGCACCGAGAGTGAGCCCAAAGGTGAAAGCTTCGACTCGGGCGT
CAGCTCCTCCATAGGCACCGAGCCTGACTCGGTGGAGCAGCAGTTTGGGCCTGGGGCGGCGCGGGACAGC
CAGGCTGAACCCACCCAACCCGAGCAGGCTGCAGAAGCCCCCGCTGAGGGTGGTCCGCAGACAAACCAGC
TAGAAACAGGTGCTTCCTCTCCGGAGAGAAGCAATGAAGTGGAGATGGACAGCACTGTTATCACTGTCAG
CAACAGCTCCGACAAGAGCGTCCTACAACAGCCTTCGGTCAACACGTCCATCGGGCAGCCATTGCCAAGT
ACCCAGCTCTACTTACGCCAGACAGAAACCCTCACCAGCAACCTGAGGATGCCTCTGACCTTGACCAGCA
ACACGCAGGTCATTGGCACAGCTGGCAACACCTACCTGCCAGCCCTCTTCACTACCCAGCCCGCGGGCAG
TGGCCCCAAGCCTTTCCTCTTCAGCCTGCCACAGCCCCTGGCAGGCCAGCAGACCCAGTTTGTGACAGTG
TCCCAGCCCGGTCTGTCGACCTTTACTGCACAGCTGCCAGCGCCACAGCCCCTGGCCTCATCCGCAGGCC
ACAGCACAGCCAGTGGGCAAGGCGAAAAAAAGCCTTATGAGTGCACTCTCTGCAACAAGACTTTCACCGC
CAAACAGAACTACGTCAAGCACATGTTCGTACACACAGGTGAGAAGCCCCACCAATGCAGCATCTGTTGG
CGCTCCTTCTCCTTAAAGGATTACCTTATCAAGCACATGGTGACACACACAGGAGTGAGGGCATACCAGT
GTAGTATCTGCAACAAGCGCTTCACCCAGAAGAGCTCCCTCAACGTGCACATGCGCCTCCACCGGGGAGA
GAAGTCCTACGAGTGCTACATCTGCAAAAAGAAGTTCTCTCACAAGACCCTCCTGGAGCGACACGTGGCC
CTGCACAGTGCCAGCAATGGGACCCCCCCTGCAGGCACACCCCCAGGTGCCCGCGCTGGCCCCCCAGGCG
TGGTGGCCTGCACGGAGGGGACCACTTACGTCTGCTCCGTCTGCCCAGCAAAGTTTGACCAAATCGAGCA
GTTCAACGACCACATGAGGATGCATGTGTCTGACGGATAGTAATGAACTAGTCCGTAACTTGAAAGTATT
TCGATTTCTTGGCTTTATATATCTTGTGGAAAGGACGACGAGACGGACGTAGGACCATGCAGACGCGTTA
AGTCGACAATCAACCTCTGGATTACAAAATTTGTGAAAGATTGACTGGTATTCTTAACTATGTTGCTCCT
TTTACGCTATGTGGATACGCTGCTTTAATGCCTTTGTATCATGCTATTGCTTCCCGTATGGCTTTCATTT
TCTCCTCCTTGTATAAATCCTGGTTGCTGTCTCTTTATGAGGAGTTGTGGCCCGTTGTCAGGCAACGTGG
CGTGGTGTGCACTGTGTTTGCTGACGCAACCCCCACTGGTTGGGGCATTGCCACCACCTGTCAGCTCCTT
TCCGGGACTTTCGCTTTCCCCCTCCCTATTGCCACGGCGGAACTCATCGCCGCCTGCCTTGCCCGCTGCT
GGACAGGGGCTCGGCTGTTGGGCACTGACAATTCCGTGGTGTTGTCGGGGAAATCATCGTCCTTTCCTTG
GCTGCTCGCCTGTGTTGCCACCTGGATTCTGCGCGGGACGTCCTTCTGCTACGTCCCTTCGGCCCTCAAT
CCAGCGGACCTTCCTTCCCGCGGCCTGCTGCCGGCTCTGCGGCCTCTTCCGCGTCTTCGCCTTCGCCCTC
AGACGAGTCGGATCTCCCTTTGGGCCGCCTCCCCGCGTCGACTTTAAGACCAATGACTTACAAGGCAGCT
GTAGATCTTAGCCACTTTTTAAAAGAAAAGGGGGGACTGGAAGGGCTAATTCACTCCCAACGAAGACAAG
ATCTGCTTTTTGCTTGTACTGGGTCTCTCTGGTTAGACCAGATCTGAGCCTGGGAGCTCTCTGGCTAACT
AGGGAACCCACTGCTTAAGCCTCAATAAAGCTTGCCTTGAGTGCTTCAAGTAGTGTGTGCCCGTCTGTTG
TGTGACTCTGGTAACTAGAGATCCCTCAGACCCTTTTAGTCAGTGTGGAAAATCTCTAGCAGTACGTATA
GTAGTTCATGTCATCTTATTATTCAGTATTTATAACTTGCAAAGAAATGAATATCAGAGAGTGAGAGGAA
CTTGTTTATTGCAGCTTATAATGGTTACAAATAAAGCAATAGCATCACAAATTTCACAAATAAAGCATTT
TTTTCACTGCATTCTAGTTGTGGTTTGTCCAAACTCATCAATGTATCTTATCATGTCTGGCTCTAGCTAT
CCCGCCCCTAACTCCGCCCATCCCGCCCCTAACTCCGCCCAGTTCCGCCCATTCTCCGCCCCATGGCTGA
CTAATTTTTTTTATTTATGCAGAGGCCGAGGCCGCCTCGGCCTCTGAGCTATTCCAGAAGTAGTGAGGAG
GCTTTTTTGGAGGCCTAGGGACGTACCCAATTCGCCCTATAGTGAGTCGTATTACGCGCGCTCACTGGCC
GTCGTTTTACAACGTCGTGACTGGGAAAACCCTGGCGTTACCCAACTTAATCGCCTTGCAGCACATCCCC
CTTTCGCCAGCTGGCGTAATAGCGAAGAGGCCCGCACCGATCGCCCTTCCCAACAGTTGCGCAGCCTGAA
TGGCGAATGGG
[124 nt withheld, positions 7922-8045]
C
[91 nt withheld, positions 8047-8137]
A
[49 nt withheld, positions 8139-8187]
CCTTTGACGTTGGAGTCCACGTTCTTT
[37 nt withheld, positions 8215-8251]
ACCCTATCTCGGTCTATTCTTTTGATTTATAAGGGATTTTGCCGATTTCGGCCTATTGGTTAAAAAATGA
GCTGATTTAACAAAAATTTAACGCGAATTTTAACAAAATATTAACGCTTACAATTTAGGTGGCACTTTTC
GGGGAAATGTGCGCGGAACCCCTATTTGTTTATTTTTCTAAATACATTCAAATATGTATCCGCTCATGAG
ACAATAACCCTGATAAATGCTTCAATAATATTGAAAAAGGAAGAGTATGAGTATTCAACATTTCCGTGTC
GCCCTTATTCCCTTTTTTGCGGCATTTTGCCTTCCTGTTTTTGCTCACCCAGAAACGCTGGTGAAAGTAA
AAGATGCTGAAGATCAGTTGGGTGCACGAGTGGGTTACATCGAACTGGATCTCAACAGCGGTAAGATCCT
TGAGAGTTTTCGCCCCGAAGAACGTTTTCCAATGATGAGCACTTTTAAAGTTCTGCTATGTGGCGCGGTA
TTATCCCGTATTGACGCCGGGCAAGAGCAACTCGGTCGCCGCATACACTATTCTCAGAATGACTTGGTTG
AGTACTCACCAGTCACAGAAAAGCATCTTACGGATGGCATGACAGTAAGAGAATTATGCAGTGCTGCCAT
AACCATGAGTGATAACACTGCGGCCAACTTACTTCTGACAACGATCGGAGGACCGAAGGAGCTAACCGCT
TTTTTGCACAACATGGGGGATCATGTAACTCGCCTTGATCGTTGGGAACCGGAGCTGAATGAAGCCATAC
CAAACGACGAGCGTGACACCACGATGCCTGTAGCAATGGCAACAACGTTGCGCAAACTATTAACTGGCGA
ACTACTTACTCTAGCTTCCCGGCAACAATTAATAGACTGGATGGAGGCGGATAAAGTTGCAGGACCACTT
CTGCGCTCGGCCCTTCCGGCTGGCTGGTTTATTGCTGATAAATCTGGAGCCGGTGAGCGTGGGTCTCGCG
GTATCATTGCAGCACTGGGGCCAGATGGTAAGCCCTCCCGTATCGTAGTTATCTACACGACGGGGAGTCA
GGCAACTATGGATGAACGAAATAGACAGATCGCTGAGATAGGTGCCTCACTGATTAAGCATTGGTAACTG
TCAGACCAAGTTTACTCATATATACTTTAGATTGATTTAAAACTTCATTTTTAATTTAAAAGGATCTAGG
TGAAGATCCTTTTTGATAATCTCATGACCAAAATCCCTTAACGTGAGTTTTCGTTCCACTGAGCGTCAGA
CCCCGTAGAAAAGATCAAAGGATCTTCTTGAGATCCTTTTTTTCTGCGCGTAATCTGCTGCTTGCAAACA
AAAAAACCACCGCTACCAGCGGTGGTTTGTTTGCCGGATCAAGAGCTACCAACTCTTTTTCCGAAGGTAA
CTGGCTTCAGCAGAGCGCAGATACCAAATACTGTTCTTCTAGTGTAGCCGTAGTTAGGCCACCACTTCAA
GAACTCTGTAGCACCGCCTACATACCTCGCTCTGCTAATCCTGTTACCAGTGGCTGCTGCCAGTGGCGAT
AAGTCGTGTCTTACCGGGTTGGACTCAAGACGATAGTTACCGGATAAGGCGCAGCGGTCGGGCTGAACGG
GGGGTTCGTGCACACAGCCCAGCTTGGAGCGAACGACCTACACCGAACTGAGATACCTACAGCGTGAGCT
ATGAGAAAGCGCCACGCTTCCCGAAGGGAGAAAGGCGGACAGGTATCCGGTAAGCGGCAGGGTCGGAACA
GGAGAGCGCACGAGGGAGCTTCCAGGGGGAAACGCCTGGTATCTTTATAGTCCTGTCGGGTTTCGCCACC
TCTGACTTGAGCGTCGATTTTTGTGATGCTCGTCAGGGGGGCGGAGCCTATGGAAAAACGCCAGCAACGC
GGCCTTTTTACGGTTCCTGGCCTTTTGCTGGCCTTTTGCTCACATGTTCTTTCCTGCGTTATCCCCTGAT
TCTGTGGATAACCGTATTACCGCCTTTGAGTGAGCTGATACCGCTCGCCGCAGCCGAACGACCGAGCGCA
GCGAGTCAGTGAGCGAGGAAGCGGAAGAGCGCCCAATACGCAAACCGCCTCTCCCCGCGCGTTGGCCGAT
TCATTAATGCAGCTGGCACGACAGGTTTCCCGACTGGAAAGCGGGCAGTGAGCGCAACGCAATTAATGTG
AGTTAGCTCACTCATTAGGCACCCCAGGCTTTACACTTTATGCTTCCGGCTCGTATGTTGTGTGGAATTG
TGAGCGGATAACAATTTCACACAGGAAACAGCTATGACCATGATTACGCCAAGCGCGCAATTAACCCTCA
CTAAAGGGAACAAAAGCTGGAGCTGCAAGC
Features (pLannotate 1.2.2; 31 found; start..end, strand, type, name):
      5..231     +  promoter       RSV promoter: Rous sarcoma virus enhancer/promoter
    232..412     +  LTR            5' LTR (truncated): truncated 5' long terminal repeat (LTR) from HIV-1
    459..584     +  misc_feature   HIV-1 Ψ: packaging signal of human immunodeficiency virus type 1
    568..931     +  CDS            HIV-1 gag (fragment): gag protein from human immunodeficiency virus 1; gag
   1077..1310    +  misc_feature   RRE: The Rev response element (RRE) of HIV-1 allows for Rev-dependent mRNA export from the nucleus to the cytoplasm.
   1687..1713    +  CDS            Rev (fragment): human immunodeficiency virus 1 (HIV-1) Rev protein; rev; enhances nuclear export of unspliced and incompletely spliced viral mRNAs
   1720..1743    +  promoter       SV40 promoter (fragment): SV40 early promoter
   1744..1815    +  promoter       SV40 promoter (fragment): SV40 enhancer and early promoter
   1839..1974    +  rep_origin     SV40 ori: SV40 origin of replication
   2020..2616    +  CDS            PuroR (fragment): puromycin N-acetyltransferase; pac from Streptomyces; confers resistance to puromycin
   2665..2782    +  misc_feature   cPPT/CTS: central polypurine tract and central termination sequence of HIV-1
   2847..2913    +  CDS            small t antigen (fragment): SV40 (simian virus 40) small t antigen
   2920..4098    +  promoter       EF-1α promoter: strong constitutive promoter for human elongation factor EF-1α
   4115..6337    +  CDS            ZBTB20: ZBT20_HUMAN - Also known as DPZF, ZNF288. Experimental evidence at protein level: Swiss-Prot protein existence level 1. May be a transcription factor that may be involved in hematopoiesis, oncogenesis, and immune responses (PubMed:11352661). Plays a role in postnatal myogenesis, may be involved in the regulation of satellite cells self-renewal (By similarity). From Homo sapiens (Human).
   6353..6406    +  promoter       U6 promoter (fragment): RNA polymerase III promoter for human U6 snRNA
   6448..7036    +  misc_feature   WPRE: woodchuck hepatitis virus posttranscriptional regulatory element
   7087..7106    +  misc_feature   cPPT/CTS (fragment): central polypurine tract and central termination sequence of HIV-1
   7108..7341    +  LTR            3' LTR (ΔU3): self-inactivating 3' long terminal repeat (LTR) from HIV-1
   7419..7540    +  polyA_signal   SV40 poly(A) signal: SV40 polyadenylation signal
   7580..7715    +  rep_origin     SV40 ori: SV40 origin of replication
   7736..7754    -  promoter       T7 promoter: promoter for bacteriophage T7 RNA polymerase
   7762..7917    +  CDS            lacZα (fragment): LacZα fragment of β-galactosidase; lacZ fragment
   7922..8350    +  rep_origin     f1 ori (sequence partly withheld): f1 bacteriophage origin of replication; arrow indicates direction of (+) strand synthesis
   8403..8507    +  promoter       AmpR promoter: bla
   8508..9368    +  CDS            AmpR: β-lactamase; bla; confers resistance to ampicillin, carbenicillin, and related antibiotics
   9539..10127   +  rep_origin     ori: high-copy-number ColE1/pMB1/pBR322/pUC origin of replication
  10310..10402   +  CDS            lacI (fragment): lac repressor; lacI; The lac repressor binds to the lac operator to inhibit transcription in E. coli. This inhibition can be relieved by adding lactose or isopropyl-β-D-thiogalactopyranoside (IPTG).
  10415..10436   +  protein_bind   CAP binding site: CAP binding activates transcription in the presence of cAMP. E. coli catabolite activator protein
  10451..10481   +  promoter       lac promoter: promoter for the E. coli lac operon
  10489..10505   +  protein_bind   lac operator: The lac repressor binds to the lac operator to inhibit transcription in E. coli. This inhibition can be relieved by adding lactose or isopropyl-β-D-thiogalactopyranoside (IPTG). lac repressor encoded by lacI
  10550..10568   +  promoter       T3 promoter: promoter for bacteriophage T3 RNA polymerase
