[The description below was written by a language model from this plasmid's Addgene catalogue record and pLannotate feature annotations shown in this document.]
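Description:
TFORF1922 is a lentiviral mammalian expression plasmid built on the pLX_TRC317 backbone and carrying the human transcription factor ZBTB20 as a synthesized open reading frame. It belongs to a barcoded transcription factor ORF collection in which each construct carries a unique 24-bp barcode, so that the factor expressed in a given cell can be identified in pooled overexpression screens. In bacteria the plasmid is maintained through a high-copy ColE1/pUC-type origin and an ampicillin resistance gene. An f1 origin and remnants of a lac/T7/T3 cloning region are also present in the backbone. The record warns that the plasmid may recombine during propagation.

The transfer cassette follows a third-generation, self-inactivating design. An RSV promoter replaces the U3 region of the truncated HIV-1 5' LTR to drive genomic RNA production, followed by the Ψ packaging signal with a partial gag sequence and the Rev response element for Rev-dependent nuclear export. The cassette ends in a ΔU3 3' LTR, which inactivates LTR promoter activity after integration, with an SV40 polyadenylation signal downstream. Inside the provirus, an SV40 early promoter/origin region drives puromycin N-acetyltransferase for selection of transduced cells. A cPPT/CTS element, which aids nuclear import of the viral genome, sits just downstream. The strong constitutive EF-1α promoter then drives the ZBTB20 coding sequence, and a WPRE enhances transcript stability and expression. The barcode is not annotated in the feature table. It may lie in the short interval between the ORF and the WPRE, where only a small U6 promoter fragment is called, but the record does not state its position. The annotated sequence length is consistent with the stated backbone and insert sizes.
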