Addgene plasmid #141888: TFORF1922
Purpose: Lentiviral vector for overexpressing transcription factor ORFs with unique 24-bp barcodes. Barcodes facilitate identification of transcription factors in pooled screens.
Depositing lab: Feng Zhang. Depositing organization: Broad Institute. Publication: A transcription factor atlas of directed differentiation. Joung J, Ma S, Tay T, Geiger-Schuller KR, Kirchgatterer PC, Verdine VK, Guo B, Arias-Garcia MA, Allen WE, Singh A, Kuksenko O, Abudayyeh OO, Gootenberg JS, Fu Z, Macrae RK, Buenrostro JD, Regev A, Zhang F. Cell. 2023 Jan 5;186(1):209-229.e26. doi: 10.1016/j.cell.2022.11.026. PubMed 36608654.
Backbone
  Vector backbone: pLX_TRC317
  Backbone manufacturer: Broad Institute Genetic Perturbation Platform
  Backbone size w/o insert (bp): 8264
  Vector type: Mammalian Expression, Lentiviral
  Selectable markers: Puromycin
Growth in bacteria
  Bacterial resistance: Ampicillin, 100 μg/mL
  Growth temperature: 37°C
  Growth strain: NEB Stable
  Copy number: High Copy
Gene/Insert
  Gene/Insert name: ZBTB20
  Species: H. sapiens (human)
  Insert size (bp): 2327
  Entrez Gene: ZBTB20 (a.k.a. HOF, DPZF, ODA-8S, ZNF288, FLJ26458, DKFZp566F123)
  Promoter: EF1a
  Cloning method: Unknown
  Sequencing primers: 5′ GGGTGGAGACTGAAGTTAGGCCAG; 3′ CACATAGCGTAAAAGGAGCAACATAG
Terms and licenses: Academic/Nonprofit Terms; Industry Terms: Not Available to Industry
Depositor comments: NM_001164342,ENST00000474710 . The transcription factor ORF portion of this plasmid was synthesized by Genewiz. Please test multiple small colonies in case of plasmid recombination. To make this collection available in a timely manner, a portion of this collection was not fully sequenced by Addgene. If an Addgene verified full plasmid sequence is not available, please contact us prior to placing an order to request the full sequence.
How to cite: TFORF1922 was a gift from Feng Zhang (Addgene plasmid # 141888 ; http://n2t.net/addgene:141888 ; RRID:Addgene_141888)
