>Addgene plasmid #141888 | TFORF1922 | depositor partial sequence | sequence record 277801 | Insert
ACCGCCACCATGCTAGAACGGAAGAAACCCAAGACAGCTGAAAACCAGAAGGCATCTGAGGAGAATGAGA
TTACTCAGCCGGGTGGATCCAGCGCCAAGCCGGGCCTTCCCTGCCTGAACTTTGAAGCTGTTTTGTCTCC
AGACCCAGCCCTCATCCACTCAACACATTCACTGACAAACTCTCACGCTCACACCGGGTCATCTGATTGT
GACATCAGTTGCAAGGGGATGACCGAGCGCATTCACAGCATCAACCTTCACAACTTCAGCAATTCCGTGC
TCGAGACCCTCAACGAGCAGCGCAACCGTGGCCACTTCTGTGACGTAACGGTGCGCATCCACGGGAGCAT
GCTGCGCGCACACCGCTGCGTGCTGGCAGCCGGCAGCCCCTTCTTCCAGGACAAACTGCTGCTTGGCTAC
AGCGACATCGAGATCCCGTCGGTGGTGTCAGTGCAGTCAGTGCAAAAGCTCATTGACTTCATGTACAGCG
GCGTGCTACGGGTCTCGCAGTCGGAAGCTCTGCAGATCCTCACGGCCGCCAGCATCCTGCAGATCAAAAC
AGTCATCGACGAGTGCACGCGCATCGTGTCACAGAACGTGGGCGATGTGTTCCCGGGGATCCAGGACTCG
GGCCAGGACACGCCGCGGGGCACTCCCGAGTCAGGCACGTCAGGCCAGAGCAGCGACACGGAGTCGGGCT
ACCTGCAGAGCCACCCACAGCACAGCGTGGACAGGATCTACTCGGCACTCTACGCGTGCTCCATGCAGAA
TGGCAGCGGCGAGCGCTCTTTTTACAGCGGCGCAGTGGTCAGCCACCACGAGACTGCGCTCGGCCTGCCC
CGCGACCACCACATGGAAGACCCCAGCTGGATCACACGCATCCATGAGCGCTCGCAGCAGATGGAGCGCT
ACCTGTCCACCACCCCCGAGACCACGCACTGCCGCAAGCAGCCCCGGCCTGTGCGCATCCAGACCCTAGT
GGGCAACATCCACATCAAGCAGGAGATGGAGGACGATTACGACTACTACGGGCAGCAAAGGGTGCAGATC
CTGGAACGCAACGAATCCGAGGAGTGCACGGAAGACACAGACCAGGCCGAGGGCACCGAGAGTGAGCCCA
AAGGTGAAAGCTTCGACTCGGGCGTCAGCTCCTCCATAGGCACCGAGCCTGACTCGGTGGAGCAGCAGTT
TGGGCCTGGGGCGGCGCGGGACAGCCAGGCTGAACCCACCCAACCCGAGCAGGCTGCAGAAGCCCCCGCT
GAGGGTGGTCCGCAGACAAACCAGCTAGAAACAGGTGCTTCCTCTCCGGAGAGAAGCAATGAAGTGGAGA
TGGACAGCACTGTTATCACTGTCAGCAACAGCTCCGACAAGAGCGTCCTACAACAGCCTTCGGTCAACAC
GTCCATCGGGCAGCCATTGCCAAGTACCCAGCTCTACTTACGCCAGACAGAAACCCTCACCAGCAACCTG
AGGATGCCTCTGACCTTGACCAGCAACACGCAGGTCATTGGCACAGCTGGCAACACCTACCTGCCAGCCC
TCTTCACTACCCAGCCCGCGGGCAGTGGCCCCAAGCCTTTCCTCTTCAGCCTGCCACAGCCCCTGGCAGG
CCAGCAGACCCAGTTTGTGACAGTGTCCCAGCCCGGTCTGTCGACCTTTACTGCACAGCTGCCAGCGCCA
CAGCCCCTGGCCTCATCCGCAGGCCACAGCACAGCCAGTGGGCAAGGCGAAAAAAAGCCTTATGAGTGCA
CTCTCTGCAACAAGACTTTCACCGCCAAACAGAACTACGTCAAGCACATGTTCGTACACACAGGTGAGAA
GCCCCACCAATGCAGCATCTGTTGGCGCTCCTTCTCCTTAAAGGATTACCTTATCAAGCACATGGTGACA
CACACAGGAGTGAGGGCATACCAGTGTAGTATCTGCAACAAGCGCTTCACCCAGAAGAGCTCCCTCAACG
TGCACATGCGCCTCCACCGGGGAGAGAAGTCCTACGAGTGCTACATCTGCAAAAAGAAGTTCTCTCACAA
GACCCTCCTGGAGCGACACGTGGCCCTGCACAGTGCCAGCAATGGGACCCCCCCTGCAGGCACACCCCCA
GGTGCCCGCGCTGGCCCCCCAGGCGTGGTGGCCTGCACGGAGGGGACCACTTACGTCTGCTCCGTCTGCC
CAGCAAAGTTTGACCAAATCGAGCAGTTCAACGACCACATGAGGATGCATGTGTCTGACGGATAGTAATG
AACTAGTCCGTAACTTGAAAGTATTTCGATTTCTTGGCTTTATATATCTTGTGGAAAGGACGACGAGACG
GACGTAGGACCATGCAG
