>Addgene plasmid #141888 | TFORF1922 | depositor partial sequence | sequence record 277802 | Barcode
CGAGACGGACGTAGGACCATGCAG
